>Addgene plasmid #227863 | pcDNA 3.3 C-MYC PDZD8(1-90aa) | addgene full sequence | sequence record 477896 | Addgene NGS Result
GTTAGGCGTTTTGCGCTGCTTCGCGATGTACGGGCCAGATATACGCGTTGACATTGATTATTGACTAGTT
ATTAATAGTAATCAATTACGGGGTCATTAGTTCATAGCCCATATATGGAGTTCCGCGTTACATAACTTAC
GGTAAATGGCCCGCCTGGCTGACCGCCCAACGACCCCCGCCCATTGACGTCAATAATGACGTATGTTCCC
ATAGTAACGCCAATAGGGACTTTCCATTGACGTCAATGGGTGGAGTATTTACGGTAAACTGCCCACTTGG
CAGTACATCAAGTGTATCATATGCCAAGTACGCCCCCTATTGACGTCAATGACGGTAAATGGCCCGCCTG
GCATTATGCCCAGTACATGACCTTATGGGACTTTCCTACTTGGCAGTACATCTACGTATTAGTCATCGCT
ATTACCATGGTGATGCGGTTTTGGCAGTACATCAATGGGCGTGGATAGCGGTTTGACTCACGGGGATTTC
CAAGTCTCCACCCCATTGACGTCAATGGGAGTTTGTTTTGGCACCAAAATCAACGGGACTTTCCAAAATG
TCGTAACAACTCCGCCCCATTGACGCAAATGGGCGGTAGGCGTGTACGGTGGGAGGTCTATATAAGCAGA
GCTCGTTTAGTGAACCGTCAGATCGCCTGGAGACGCCATCCACGCTGTTTTGACCTCCATAGAAGACACC
GGGACCGATCCAGCCTCCGGACTGAGCTCCTTAAGGTTAACTCTAGAGAATTCGGATCCATGGGGCTGCT
GCTCATGATCCTGGCGTCGGCCGTGCTGGGTTCCTTCCTCACGCTCCTCGCCCAGTTCTTCCTGCTGTAC
CGCAGACAGCCCGAGCCGCCGGCGGACGAGGCCGCCCGCGCGGGCGAGGGCTTCCGCTACATCAAGCCAG
TGCCGGGCCTGCTCCTAAGGGAGTACCTTTATGGCGGCGGCCGGGATGAGGAGCCCTCCGGAGCGGCCCC
TGAGGGCGGCGCGACCCCCACCGCGGCCCCCGAGACCCCCGCCCCGCCGCTCGAGCCATGGAAGCTTATG
GAACAAAAACTCATCTCAGAAGAGGATCTGGATATCTAACTGACTGAACCGGTGGTCCAAACGGGGGAGG
CTAACTGAAACACGGAAGGAGACAATACCGGAAGGAACCCGCGCTATGACGGCAATAAAAAGACAGAATA
AAACGCACGGGTGTTGGGTCGTTTGTTCATAAACGCGGGGTTCGGTCCCAGGGCTGGCACTCTGTCGATA
CCCCACCGAGACCCCATTGGGGCCAATACGCCCGCGTTTCTTCCTTTTCCCCACCCCACCCCCCAAGTTC
GGGTGAAGGCCCAGGGCTCGCAGCCAACGTCGGGGCGGCAGGCCCTGCCATAGCAGATCTGCGCAGCTGG
GGCTCTAGGGGGTATCCCC
[124 nt withheld, positions 1420-1543]
C
[91 nt withheld, positions 1545-1635]
A
[49 nt withheld, positions 1637-1685]
CCTTTGACGTTGGAGTCCACGTTCTTT
[37 nt withheld, positions 1713-1749]
ACCCTATCTCGGTCTATTCTTTTGATTTATAAGGGATTTTGCCGATTTCGGCCTATTGGTTAAAAAATGA
GCTGATTTAACAAAAATTTAACGCGAATTAATTCTGTGGAATGTGTGTCAGTTAGGGTGTGGAAAGTCCC
CAGGCTCCCCAGCAGGCAGAAGTATGCAAAGCATGCATCTCAATTAGTCAGCAACCAGGTGTGGAAAGTC
CCCAGGCTCCCCAGCAGGCAGAAGTATGCAAAGCATGCATCTCAATTAGTCAGCAACCATAGTCCCGCCC
CTAACTCCGCCCATCCCGCCCCTAACTCCGCCCAGTTCCGCCCATTCTCCGCCCCATGGCTGACTAATTT
TTTTTATTTATGCAGAGGCCGAGGCCGCCTCTGCCTCTGAGCTATTCCAGAAGTAGTGAGGAGGCTTTTT
TGGAGGCCTAGGCTTTTGCAAAAAGCTCCCGGGAGCTTGTATATCCATTTTCGGATCTGATCAAGAGACA
GGATGAGGATCGTTTCGCATGATTGAACAAGATGGATTGCACGCAGGTTCTCCGGCCGCTTGGGTGGAGA
GGCTATTCGGCTATGACTGGGCACAACAGACAATCGGCTGCTCTGATGCCGCCGTGTTCCGGCTGTCAGC
GCAGGGGCGCCCGGTTCTTTTTGTCAAGACCGACCTGTCCGGTGCCCTGAATGAACTGCAGGACGAGGCA
GCGCGGCTATCGTGGCTGGCCACGACGGGCGTTCCTTGCGCAGCTGTGCTCGACGTTGTCACTGAAGCGG
GAAGGGACTGGCTGCTATTGGGCGAAGTGCCGGGGCAGGATCTCCTGTCATCTCACCTTGCTCCTGCCGA
GAAAGTATCCATCATGGCTGATGCAATGCGGCGGCTGCATACGCTTGATCCGGCTACCTGCCCATTCGAC
CACCAAGCGAAACATCGCATCGAGCGAGCACGTACTCGGATGGAAGCCGGTCTTGTCGATCAGGATGATC
TGGACGAAGAGCATCAGGGGCTCGCGCCAGCCGAACTGTTCGCCAGGCTCAAGGCGCGCATGCCCGACGG
CGAGGATCTCGTCGTGACCCATGGCGATGCCTGCTTGCCGAATATCATGGTGGAAAATGGCCGCTTTTCT
GGATTCATCGACTGTGGCCGGCTGGGTGTGGCGGACCGCTATCAGGACATAGCGTTGGCTACCCGTGATA
TTGCTGAAGAGCTTGGCGGCGAATGGGCTGACCGCTTCCTCGTGCTTTACGGTATCGCCGCTCCCGATTC
GCAGCGCATCGCCTTCTATCGCCTTCTTGACGAGTTCTTCTGAGCGGGACTCTGGGGTTCGCGAAATGAC
CGACCAAGCGACGCCCAACCTGCCATCACGAGATTTCGATTCCACCGCCGCCTTCTATGAAAGGTTGGGC
TTCGGAATCGTTTTCCGGGACGCCGGCTGGATGATCCTCCAGCGCGGGGATCTCATGCTGGAGTTCTTCG
CCCACCCCAACTTGTTTATTGCAGCTTATAATGGTTACAAATAAAGCAATAGCATCACAAATTTCACAAA
TAAAGCATTTTTTTCACTGCATTCTAGTTGTGGTTTGTCCAAACTCATCAATGTATCTTATCATGTCTGT
ATACCGTCGACCTCTAGCTAGAGCTTGGCGTAATCATGGTCATAGCTGTTTCCTGTGTGAAATTGTTATC
CGCTCACAATTCCACACAACATACGAGCCGGAAGCATAAAGTGTAAAGCCTGGGGTGCCTAATGAGTGAG
CTAACTCACATTAATTGCGTTGCGCTCACTGCCCGCTTTCCAGTCGGGAAACCTGTCGTGCCAGCTGCAT
TAATGAATCGGCCAACGCGCGGGGAGAGGCGGTTTGCGTATTGGGCGCTCTTCCGCTTCCTCGCTCACTG
ACTCGCTGCGCTCGGTCGTTCGGCTGCGGCGAGCGGTATCAGCTCACTCAAAGGCGGTAATACGGTTATC
CACAGAATCAGGGGATAACGCAGGAAAGAACATGTGAGCAAAAGGCCAGCAAAAGGCCAGGAACCGTAAA
AAGGCCGCGTTGCTGGCGTTTTTCCATAGGCTCCGCCCCCCTGACGAGCATCACAAAAATCGACGCTCAA
GTCAGAGGTGGCGAAACCCGACAGGACTATAAAGATACCAGGCGTTTCCCCCTGGAAGCTCCCTCGTGCG
CTCTCCTGTTCCGACCCTGCCGCTTACCGGATACCTGTCCGCCTTTCTCCCTTCGGGAAGCGTGGCGCTT
TCTCATAGCTCACGCTGTAGGTATCTCAGTTCGGTGTAGGTCGTTCGCTCCAAGCTGGGCTGTGTGCACG
AACCCCCCGTTCAGCCCGACCGCTGCGCCTTATCCGGTAACTATCGTCTTGAGTCCAACCCGGTAAGACA
CGACTTATCGCCACTGGCAGCAGCCACTGGTAACAGGATTAGCAGAGCGAGGTATGTAGGCGGTGCTACA
GAGTTCTTGAAGTGGTGGCCTAACTACGGCTACACTAGAAGAACAGTATTTGGTATCTGCGCTCTGCTGA
AGCCAGTTACCTTCGGAAAAAGAGTTGGTAGCTCTTGATCCGGCAAACAAACCACCGCTGGTAGCGGTGG
TTTTTTTGTTTGCAAGCAGCAGATTACGCGCAGAAAAAAAGGATCTCAAGAAGATCCTTTGATCTTTTCT
ACGGGGTCTGACGCTCAGTGGAACGAAAACTCACGTTAAGGGATTTTGGTCATGAGATTATCAAAAAGGA
TCTTCACCTAGATCCTTTTAAATTAAAAATGAAGTTTTAAATCAATCTAAAGTATATATGAGTAAACTTG
GTCTGACAGTTACCAATGCTTAATCAGTGAGGCACCTATCTCAGCGATCTGTCTATTTCGTTCATCCATA
GTTGCCTGACTCCCCGTCGTGTAGATAACTACGATACGGGAGGGCTTACCATCTGGCCCCAGTGCTGCAA
TGATACCGCGAGACCCACGCTCACCGGCTCCAGATTTATCAGCAATAAACCAGCCAGCCGGAAGGGCCGA
GCGCAGAAGTGGTCCTGCAACTTTATCCGCCTCCATCCAGTCTATTAATTGTTGCCGGGAAGCTAGAGTA
AGTAGTTCGCCAGTTAATAGTTTGCGCAACGTTGTTGCCATTGCTACAGGCATCGTGGTGTCACGCTCGT
CGTTTGGTATGGCTTCATTCAGCTCCGGTTCCCAACGATCAAGGCGAGTTACATGATCCCCCATGTTGTG
CAAAAAAGCGGTTAGCTCCTTCGGTCCTCCGATCGTTGTCAGAAGTAAGTTGGCCGCAGTGTTATCACTC
ATGGTTATGGCAGCACTGCATAATTCTCTTACTGTCATGCCATCCGTAAGATGCTTTTCTGTGACTGGTG
AGTACTCAACCAAGTCATTCTGAGAATAGTGTATGCGGCGACCGAGTTGCTCTTGCCCGGCGTCAATACG
GGATAATACCGCGCCACATAGCAGAACTTTAAAAGTGCTCATCATTGGAAAACGTTCTTCGGGGCGAAAA
CTCTCAAGGATCTTACCGCTGTTGAGATCCAGTTCGATGTAACCCACTCGTGCACCCAACTGATCTTCAG
CATCTTTTACTTTCACCAGCGTTTCTGGGTGAGCAAAAACAGGAAGGCAAAATGCCGCAAAAAAGGGAAT
AAGGGCGACACGGAAATGTTGAATACTCATACTCTTCCTTTTTCAATATTATTGAAGCATTTATCAGGGT
TATTGTCTCATGAGCGGATACATATTTGAATGTATTTAGAAAAATAAACAAATAGGGGTTCCGCGCACAT
TTCCCCGAAAAGTGCCACCTGACGTCGACGGATCGGGAGATCTCCCGATCCCCTATGGTGCACTCTCAGT
ACAATCTGCTCTGATGCCGCATAGTTAAGCCAGTATCTGCTCCCTGCTTGTGTGTTGGAGGTCGCTGAGT
AGTGCGCGAGCAAAATTTAAGCTACAACAAGGCAAGGCTTGACCGACAATTGCATGAAGAATCTGCTTAG
G
Features (pLannotate 1.2.2; 18 found; start..end, strand, type, name):
     50..429     +  enhancer       CMV enhancer: human cytomegalovirus immediate early enhancer
    430..633     +  promoter       CMV promoter: human cytomegalovirus (CMV) immediate early promoter
    760..1029    +  CDS            PDZD8 (fragment): PDZD8_HUMAN - Also known as PDZK8. Experimental evidence at protein level: Swiss-Prot protein existence level 1. Molecular tethering protein that connects endoplasmic reticulum and mitochondria membranes (PubMed:29097544). PDZD8-dependent endoplasmic reticulum-mitochondria membrane tethering is essential for endoplasmic reticulum-mitochondria Ca(2+) transfer (PubMed:29097544). In neurons, involved in the regulation of dendritic Ca(2+) dynamics by regulating mitochondrial Ca(2+) uptake in neurons (PubMed:29097544). Plays an indirect role in the regulation of cell morphology and cytoskeletal org
   1170..1218    +  polyA_signal   HSV TK poly(A) signal: herpes simplex virus thymidine kinase polyadenylation signal (Cole and Stacy, 1985)
   1309..1325    -  polyA_signal   bGH poly(A) signal (fragment): bovine growth hormone polyadenylation signal
   1420..1848    +  rep_origin     f1 ori (sequence partly withheld): f1 bacteriophage origin of replication; arrow indicates direction of (+) strand synthesis
   1862..2191    +  promoter       SV40 promoter: SV40 enhancer and early promoter
   2258..3049    +  CDS            neo: KKA2_KLEPN - Also known as kan, nptII. Experimental evidence at protein level: Swiss-Prot protein existence level 1. Resistance to kanamycin, neomycin, paromomycin, ribostamycin, butirosin and gentamicin B. From Klebsiella pneumoniae.
   3075..3233    +  CDS            ble (fragment): BLE_KLEPN - Experimental evidence at protein level: Swiss-Prot protein existence level 1. Binding protein with a strong affinity to the bleomycin family of antibiotics. Binds to CL990; an antimitotic-antibiotic compound. From Klebsiella pneumoniae.
   3228..3349    +  polyA_signal   SV40 poly(A) signal: SV40 polyadenylation signal
   3422..3438    -  protein_bind   lac operator: The lac repressor binds to the lac operator to inhibit transcription in E. coli. This inhibition can be relieved by adding lactose or isopropyl-β-D-thiogalactopyranoside (IPTG). lac repressor encoded by lacI
   3446..3476    -  promoter       lac promoter: promoter for the E. coli lac operon
   3491..3512    -  protein_bind   CAP binding site: CAP binding activates transcription in the presence of cAMP. E. coli catabolite activator protein
   3525..3617    -  CDS            lacI (fragment): lac repressor; lacI; The lac repressor binds to the lac operator to inhibit transcription in E. coli. This inhibition can be relieved by adding lactose or isopropyl-β-D-thiogalactopyranoside (IPTG).
   3800..4388    -  rep_origin     ori: high-copy-number ColE1/pMB1/pBR322/pUC origin of replication
   4559..5419    -  CDS            AmpR: β-lactamase; bla; confers resistance to ampicillin, carbenicillin, and related antibiotics
   5420..5524    -  promoter       AmpR promoter: bla
   5583..5635    -  misc_feature   bom (fragment): basis of mobility region from pBR322
