[The description below was written by a language model from this plasmid's Addgene catalogue record and pLannotate feature annotations shown in this document.]
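Description:
pcDNA 3.3 C-MYC PDZD8(1-90aa) is a mammalian expression plasmid of about 5.7 kb, built on a pcDNA-type backbone and intended for transfection into cultured cells. It is maintained in E. coli through a high-copy ColE1/pUC-type origin and selected with ampicillin via a β-lactamase gene under its own promoter. An f1 phage origin and remnants of lac regulatory elements (lac promoter, operator, CAP site and a lacI fragment) are also annotated as backbone carry-overs. A second cassette places the neo (aminoglycoside phosphotransferase) gene under the SV40 enhancer/early promoter with an SV40 polyadenylation signal, which in principle allows G418 selection of stably transfected mammalian cells. A short ble fragment lies between neo and the poly(A) signal and appears to be a backbone remnant.

The payload is a truncated human PDZD8 coding sequence covering only amino acids 1-90, annotated as a 270-nt fragment. It is driven by the human cytomegalovirus immediate-early enhancer and promoter and followed by the HSV thymidine kinase polyadenylation signal. The catalogue record states that a MYC epitope tag is fused to the C terminus of the insert. The feature table does not annotate this tag separately, although there is unannotated sequence between the PDZD8 fragment and the poly(A) signal where it could lie. PDZD8 is described as a tethering protein linking endoplasmic reticulum and mitochondrial membranes and supporting Ca2+ transfer between them. The associated study concerns AMPK targeting of PDZD8 in a shift of carbon source use from glucose to glutamine. The construct provides tagged expression of the N-terminal segment alone, which would suit detection or pull-down with anti-MYC antibodies. The record itself states only expression in transfected cells as the purpose.
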