Addgene plasmid #227863: pcDNA 3.3 C-MYC PDZD8(1-90aa)
Purpose: Used for transfection of cells for expression of C-MYC PDZD8 (1-90aa)
Depositing lab: Sheng-cai Lin. Depositing organization: Xiamen University. Publication: AMPK targets PDZD8 to trigger carbon source shift from glucose to glutamine. Li M, Wang Y, Wei X, Cai WF, Wu J, Zhu M, Wang Y, Liu YH, Xiong J, Qu Q, Chen Y, Tian X, Yao L, Xie R, Li X, Chen S, Huang X, Zhang C, Xie C, Wu Y, Xu Z, Zhang B, Jiang B, Wang ZC, Li Q, Li G, Lin SY, Yu L, Piao HL, Deng X, Han J, Zhang CS, Lin SC. Cell Res. 2024 Jun 19. doi: 10.1038/s41422-024-00985-6. PubMed 38898113.
Backbone
  Vector backbone: pcDNA
  Vector type: Mammalian Expression
Growth in bacteria
  Bacterial resistance: Ampicillin, 100 μg/mL
  Growth temperature: 37°C
  Growth strain: DH5alpha
  Copy number: High Copy
Gene/Insert
  Gene/Insert name: PDZD8
  Species: H. sapiens (human)
  Mutation: aa 1-90 only
  Entrez Gene: PDZD8 (a.k.a. IDDADF, PDZK8)
  Tag / fusion protein: MYC (C terminal on insert)
  Cloning method: Ligation Independent Cloning
Terms and licenses: Academic/Nonprofit Terms; Industry Terms: Not Available to Industry
How to cite: pcDNA 3.3 C-MYC PDZD8(1-90aa) was a gift from Sheng-cai Lin (Addgene plasmid # 227863 ; http://n2t.net/addgene:227863 ; RRID:Addgene_227863)
